Addgene plasmid #214012: pEM7074
Purpose: PrpsM driven expression of ssrA-tagged mCerulean (ASV)
Depositing lab: Marc Erhardt. Depositing organization: Humboldt-Universitaet zu Berlin. Publication: Fluorescent tools for the standardized work in Gram-negative bacteria. Delgadillo-Guevara M, Halte M, Erhardt M, Popp PF. J Biol Eng. 2024 Apr 8;18(1):25. doi: 10.1186/s13036-024-00420-9. PubMed 38589953.
Backbone
  Vector backbone: pKH70-PrpsM
  Vector type: Bacterial Expression
Growth in bacteria
  Bacterial resistance: Ampicillin, 100 μg/mL
  Growth temperature: 37°C
  Growth strain: DH5alpha
  Copy number: Low Copy
Gene/Insert
  Gene/Insert name: mCerulean-ASV
  Species: Synthetic
  Promoter: PrpsM
  Cloning method: Gibson Cloning
Terms and licenses: Academic/Nonprofit Terms; Industry Terms: Not Available to Industry
How to cite: pEM7074 was a gift from Marc Erhardt (Addgene plasmid # 214012 ; http://n2t.net/addgene:214012 ; RRID:Addgene_214012)
