[The description below was written by a language model from this plasmid's Addgene catalogue record and pLannotate feature annotations shown in this document.]
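Description:
pEM7074 is a small (about 3.3 kb) bacterial expression plasmid built on the pKH70-PrpsM backbone, designed to produce a destabilised cyan fluorescent reporter in Gram-negative bacteria. It is maintained in E. coli under ampicillin selection, with the β-lactamase gene driven by its own bla promoter and followed by a lambda t0 terminator. The catalogue lists it as low copy. The automated annotation detects fragments matching p15A and RSF-type origins together with an RNAI regulatory RNA, which suggests a p15A-family replicon, although only partial matches are reported and the record does not name the origin explicitly.

The payload is a synthetic mCerulean coding sequence, inserted by Gibson assembly, expressed from the PrpsM promoter. The region upstream of the reporter is annotated with the rpmJ (ribosomal protein L36) coding sequence and the alpha operon ribosome binding site, consistent with this promoter fragment being taken from the native ribosomal protein gene context upstream of rpsM. Such a promoter would be expected to give strong, growth-associated expression. mCerulean is a monomeric, rapidly maturing cyan fluorescent protein derived from Aequorea victoria GFP. Its C-terminus carries an ssrA degradation tag, which targets the protein to the ClpXP and ClpAP proteases. The catalogue specifies the ASV variant, and the feature table's partial match to the LVA variant probably reflects the shared portion of the tag. An rrnB T1 terminator closes the transcription unit.

Tagging shortens the reporter's half-life, so fluorescence tracks current promoter activity rather than accumulated protein. The plasmid belongs to a toolkit of standardised fluorescent reporters for Gram-negative bacteria, where it can be compared with stable or differently tagged versions.
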