Features (pLannotate 1.2.2; 11 found; start..end, strand, type, name):
     86..199     +  CDS            rpmJ (sequence withheld): RL36_ECOLI - Experimental evidence at protein level: Swiss-Prot protein existence level 1. From Escherichia coli (strain K12).
    269..380     +  ncRNA          Alpha RBS: Accession: RF00140 - Alpha operon ribosome binding site
    478..1194    +  CDS            mCerulean: mCerulean is a basic (constitutively fluorescent) cyan fluorescent protein published in 2005, derived from Aequorea victoria. It is reported to be a very rapidly-maturing monomer.
   1204..1224    +  CDS            ssrA tag (LVA) (fragment): C-terminal peptide that mediates degradation in bacteria through the ClpXP and ClpAP proteases (McGinness et al., 2006) mutant LVA variant that confers accelerated degradation under some conditions (Andersen et al., 1998)
   1251..1337    +  terminator     rrnB T1 terminator: Escherichia coli rrnB; transcription terminator T1 from the E. coli rrnB gene
   1365..1421    -  rep_origin     RSF ori (fragment): Plasmids containing the RSF 1030 origin of replication can be propagated in E. coli cells that contain additional plasmids with compatible origins.
   1508..1852    -  rep_origin     p15A ori (fragment): Plasmids containing the medium-copy-number p15A origin of replication can be propagated in E. coli cells that contain a second plasmid with the ColE1 origin.
   1922..2023    +  ncRNA          RNAI: Accession: RF00106 - RNAI
   2090..2184    -  terminator     lambda t0 terminator: transcription terminator from phage lambda
   2214..3074    -  CDS            AmpR: β-lactamase; bla; confers resistance to ampicillin, carbenicillin, and related antibiotics
   3075..3179    -  promoter       AmpR promoter: bla
>Addgene plasmid #214012 | pEM7074 | addgene full sequence | sequence record 424936 | Addgene NGS Result
CTCGAGGATCCCGGGTACCTGCAGCTAGCGTCGACGAAAGGCTACGGCCGTTAATTGGTCGCCTGAGAAG
TTACGGAGAGTAAAA
[114 nt withheld, positions 86-199]
TGATTTTTTCGCATATTTTTCTTGCAAAGTTGGGTTGAGCTGGCTAGATTAGCCAGCCAATCTTTTGTAT
GTCTGTACGTTTCCATTTGAGTATCCTGAAAACGGGCTTTTCAGCATGGTACGTACATATTAAATAGTAG
GAGTGCATAGTGGCCCGTATAGCAGGCATTAACATTCCTGATCAGAAACACGCCGTGATCGCGTTAACTT
CGATCTACGGTGTCGGCAAGACCCGTTCTAAAGCCATCCTGGCTGGAATTCATAAGGAGGAAAAACATAT
GGTTAGTAAAGGGGAGGAGTTATTTACTGGTGTAGTTCCGATTTTAGTCGAGCTTGACGGGGATGTAAAT
GGGCACAAATTTAGTGTCTCTGGTGAAGGCGAGGGTGATGCTACTTACGGGAAACTTACGCTGAAGTTTA
TCTGTACCACTGGAAAGCTTCCGGTTCCCTGGCCCACCTTGGTTACAACATTGACATGGGGTGTCCAATG
CTTCGCGCGCTATCCCGATCATATGAAACAGCACGATTTCTTCAAGTCTGCCATGCCGGAGGGTTACGTT
CAAGAACGCACAATCTTTTTCAAGGATGATGGAAATTACAAAACTCGTGCGGAAGTAAAGTTCGAGGGTG
ATACCCTTGTGAACCGTATTGAGTTGAAGGGGATTGATTTTAAAGAGGACGGCAACATTTTAGGGCACAA
ATTAGAGTATAATGCTATCTCGGACAACGTATATATCACAGCGGACAAACAGAAAAACGGCATCAAAGCT
AACTTCAAAATTCGTCATAATATTGAGGATGGGTCTGTTCAACTGGCGGATCATTACCAGCAGAACACTC
CAATTGGGGACGGCCCAGTCTTGTTACCGGATAACCATTATTTGAGCACGCAGTCTAAATTGTCGAAAGA
TCCCAATGAAAAACGGGATCACATGGTACTGTTGGAGTTCGTCACGGCGGCCGGGATTACTTTGGGGATG
GACGAGTTATATAAGAGGCCTGCAGCAAACGACGAAAACTACGCTGCATCAGTTTAATAATCTAGAGGCA
TCAAATAAAACGAAAGGCTCAGTCGAAAGACTGGGCCTTTCGTTTTATCTGTTGTTTGTCGGTGAACGCT
CTCCTGAGTAGGACAAATCCGCCGCCCTAGACCTAGGCGGAGATATTCCGCTTCCTCGCTCACTGACTCG
CTCCGCTCGGTCGTTCGGCTGCGGCGAGCGGTACCGGCTTACTGGCGGGGCGGAAATTTCCTGGAAGATG
CCAGGAAGAAACTTAACAGGGAAGCGATAAGGCCACGGCAGAGCCGTTTTTCCATAGGCTCCGCCCCCCT
GACAAGCATCACGAAATCTGACGCTCAAATCAGTGGTGGCGAAACCCGACAGGACTTAAAGATACCAGGC
GTTTCCCCCTGGTGGCTCCCTCGTGCGCTCTCCTGTTCCTGCCTTTCGGTTTACCGGTGTCACTCCGCTG
TTATGGCCGCGTTTATCTCATTCCACGCCTGACACTCGGTTCCGGGAAGGCAGTTCGCTCCAAGCTGGAC
TGTATGCACGAACCCCCCGTTCAGTCCGACTGCTGCGCCTGTTCCGGTAACTATCGACTTGAGTCCAAGC
CGGAAAGACACGACAAAGCGCCACTGGCAGCAGCCACTGGTAAGAGGGTGTACAAGAGATTACTGATGCA
GAGTTCTTGAAGTCAGAGCCAAACTACGGCTAAACTGGAAGGACGAATTTGGTGGCAGCGGTCTTGTACA
CCCTGTTACCACGGTTCAGAAGTTCCCCAACTTACTGAACCTTCGAAAAACCACCTCCCCAGGTGGTTTT
TTCGTTTTCAGAGCAAGAGATTACGACGCAACGGAAAGGATCTCAAGAGGTTCATCTTACTAGTGCTTGG
ATTCTCACCAATAAAAAACGCCCGGCGGCAACCGAGCGTTCTGAACAAATCCAGATGGAGTTCTGAGGTC
ATTACTGGATCTATCAACAGGAGTCCAAGCGAGCTCGTAAACTTGGTCTGACAGTTACCAATGCTTAATC
AGTGAGGCACCTATCTCAGCGATCTGTCTATTTCGTTCATCCATAGTTGCCTGACTCCCCGTCGTGTAGA
TAACTACGATACGGGAGGGCTTACCATCTGGCCCCAGTGCTGCAATGATACCGCGAGACCCACGCTCACC
GGCTCCAGATTTATCAGCAATAAACCAGCCAGCCGGAAGGGCCGAGCGCAGAAGTGGTCCTGCAACTTTA
TCCGCCTCCATCCAGTCTATTAATTGTTGCCGGGAAGCTAGAGTAAGTAGTTCGCCAGTTAATAGTTTGC
GCAACGTTGTTGCCATTGCTACAGGCATCGTGGTGTCACGCTCGTCGTTTGGTATGGCTTCATTCAGCTC
CGGTTCCCAACGATCAAGGCGAGTTACATGATCCCCCATGTTGTGCAAAAAAGCGGTTAGCTCCTTCGGT
CCTCCGATCGTTGTCAGAAGTAAGTTGGCCGCAGTGTTATCACTCATGGTTATGGCAGCACTGCATAATT
CTCTTACTGTCATGCCATCCGTAAGATGCTTTTCTGTGACTGGTGAGTACTCAACCAAGTCATTCTGAGA
ATAGTGTATGCGGCGACCGAGTTGCTCTTGCCCGGCGTCAATACGGGATAATACCGCGCCACATAGCAGA
ACTTTAAAAGTGCTCATCATTGGAAAACGTTCTTCGGGGCGAAAACTCTCAAGGATCTTACCGCTGTTGA
GATCCAGTTCGATGTAACCCACTCGTGCACCCAACTGATCTTCAGCATCTTTTACTTTCACCAGCGTTTC
TGGGTGAGCAAAAACAGGAAGGCAAAATGCCGCAAAAAAGGGAATAAGGGCGACACGGAAATGTTGAATA
CTCATACTCTTCCTTTTTCAATATTATTGAAGCATTTATCAGGGTTATTGTCTCATGAGCGGATACATAT
TTGAATGTATTTAGAAAAATAAACAAATAGGGGTTCCGCGCACATTTCCCCGAAAAGTGCCACCTGACGT
CTAAGAAACCATTATTATCATGACATTAACCTATAAAAATAGGCGTATCACGAGGCCCTTTCGTCTTCAC
